Addgene plasmid #194580: pRK5-mEGFP-SOX2-WT
Purpose: Mammalian Expression of mEGFP- SOX2 WT Fusion Protein
Depositing lab: Denes Hnisz. Publication: Aberrant phase separation and nucleolar dysfunction in rare genetic diseases. Mensah MA, Niskanen H, Magalhaes AP, Basu S, Kircher M, Sczakiel HL, Reiter AMV, Elsner J, Meinecke P, Biskup S, Chung BHY, Dombrowsky G, Eckmann-Scholz C, Hitz MP, Hoischen A, Holterhus PM, Hulsemann W, Kahrizi K, Kalscheuer VM, Kan A, Krumbiegel M, Kurth I, Leubner J, Longardt AC, Moritz JD, Najmabadi H, Skipalova K, Snijders Blok L, Tzschach A, Wiedersberg E, Zenker M, Garcia-Cabau C, Buschow R, Salvatella X, Kraushar ML, Mundlos S, Caliebe A, Spielmann M, Horn D, Hnisz D. Nature. 2023 Feb;614(7948):564-571. doi: 10.1038/s41586-022-05682-1. Epub 2023 Feb 8. PubMed 36755093.
Backbone
  Vector backbone: pRK5
  Vector type: Mammalian Expression
Growth in bacteria
  Bacterial resistance: Ampicillin, 100 μg/mL
  Growth temperature: 37°C
  Growth strain: DH5alpha
  Copy number: High Copy
Gene/Insert
  Gene/Insert name: SOX2
  Species: H. sapiens (human)
  Entrez Gene: SOX2 (a.k.a. ANOP3, MCOPS3)
  Tag / fusion protein: mEGFP (N terminal on insert)
  Cloning method: Gibson Cloning
Terms and licenses: Academic/Nonprofit Terms; Industry Terms: Not Available to Industry
How to cite: pRK5-mEGFP-SOX2-WT was a gift from Denes Hnisz (Addgene plasmid # 194580 ; http://n2t.net/addgene:194580 ; RRID:Addgene_194580)
