[The description below was written by a language model from this plasmid's Addgene catalogue record and pLannotate feature annotations shown in this document.]
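Description:
pRK5-mEGFP-SOX2-WT is a mammalian expression plasmid of about 6.3 kb, built on the pRK5 backbone and encoding wild-type human SOX2 fused at its N terminus to monomeric EGFP. It is propagated in E. coli as a high-copy plasmid from a ColE1/pUC-type origin and selected with ampicillin through the β-lactamase (AmpR) gene and its own promoter. An M13 phage origin is also present. The backbone carries a number of short remnants (lacZα, lacI, bom and rop fragments, plus a CAP site, lac promoter and lac operator) that appear to be cloning-vector relics rather than functional parts of the design.

The expression cassette is driven by the human cytomegalovirus immediate early enhancer and promoter. These are followed by a fragment of modified CMV intron A and an SP6 promoter, which could in principle serve for in vitro transcription. The automated annotation also flags a short fragment resembling an immunoglobulin heavy chain signal sequence upstream of the fluorescent protein. Its role is not stated, and it is probably a backbone leftover. The GFP open reading frame was labelled by the annotation tool as a SiriusGFP fragment, a close EGFP relative, but the catalogue entry identifies it as mEGFP. It sits a few bases upstream of the full SOX2 coding sequence, consistent with a fusion assembled by Gibson cloning. An SV40 polyadenylation signal terminates the transcript, and an SV40 enhancer/early promoter lies downstream with no mammalian selection marker annotated.

The construct expresses fluorescently tagged SOX2 in transfected mammalian cells, allowing its localisation and behaviour to be followed by imaging. It comes from a study of aberrant phase separation and nucleolar dysfunction in genetic disease, and the "WT" designation suggests it may serve as a wild-type reference, though the record does not say so.
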