Features (pLannotate 1.2.2; 21 found; start..end, strand, type, name):
     14..393     +  enhancer       CMV enhancer: human cytomegalovirus immediate early enhancer
    394..597     +  promoter       CMV promoter: human cytomegalovirus (CMV) immediate early promoter
    733..776     +  intron         CMV intron (fragment): modified intron A from human cytomegalovirus
    828..846     +  promoter       SP6 promoter: promoter for bacteriophage SP6 RNA polymerase
    850..887     +  CDS            IgH signal sequence (fragment): signal sequence from the mouse immunoglobulin heavy chain variable region
    939..1653    +  CDS            SiriusGFP (fragment): enhanced GFP (EGFP) derivative that exhibits robust folding and enhanced photostability (Zhong et al., 2019) mammalian codon-optimized
   1659..2609    +  CDS            SOX2: SOX2_HUMAN - Experimental evidence at protein level: Swiss-Prot protein existence level 1. Transcription factor that forms a trimeric complex with OCT4 on DNA and controls the expression of a number of genes involved in embryonic development such as YES1, FGF4, UTF1 and ZFP206 (By similarity). Binds to the proximal enhancer region of NANOG (By similarity). Critical for early embryogenesis and for embryonic stem cell pluripotency (PubMed:18035408). Downstream SRRT target that mediates the promotion of neural stem cell self-renewal (By similarity). Keeps neural cells undifferentiated by countera
   2646..2780    +  polyA_signal   SV40 poly(A) signal: SV40 polyadenylation signal
   2849..3206    +  promoter       SV40 promoter: SV40 enhancer and early promoter
   3225..3379    +  CDS            lacZα (fragment): LacZα fragment of β-galactosidase; lacZ fragment
   3385..3436    -  misc_feature   bom (fragment): basis of mobility region from pBR322
   3455..3835    +  rep_origin     M13 ori (sequence partly withheld): M13 bacteriophage origin of replication; arrow indicates direction of (+) strand synthesis
   3911..3960    -  misc_feature   bom (fragment): basis of mobility region from pBR322
   4062..4097    -  CDS            rop (fragment): Rop protein, which maintains plasmids at low copy number; rop
   4192..4296    +  promoter       AmpR promoter: bla
   4297..5157    +  CDS            AmpR: β-lactamase; bla; confers resistance to ampicillin, carbenicillin, and related antibiotics
   5328..5916    +  rep_origin     ori: high-copy-number ColE1/pMB1/pBR322/pUC origin of replication
   6099..6191    +  CDS            lacI (fragment): lac repressor; lacI; The lac repressor binds to the lac operator to inhibit transcription in E. coli. This inhibition can be relieved by adding lactose or isopropyl-β-D-thiogalactopyranoside (IPTG).
   6204..6225    +  protein_bind   CAP binding site: CAP binding activates transcription in the presence of cAMP. E. coli catabolite activator protein
   6240..6270    +  promoter       lac promoter: promoter for the E. coli lac operon
   6278..6294    +  protein_bind   lac operator: The lac repressor binds to the lac operator to inhibit transcription in E. coli. This inhibition can be relieved by adding lactose or isopropyl-β-D-thiogalactopyranoside (IPTG). lac repressor encoded by lacI
>Addgene plasmid #194580 | pRK5-mEGFP-SOX2-WT | addgene full sequence | sequence record 385257 | Addgene NGS Result
TTCGAGCTCGCCCGACATTGATTATTGACTAGTTATTAATAGTAATCAATTACGGGGTCATTAGTTCATA
GCCCATATATGGAGTTCCGCGTTACATAACTTACGGTAAATGGCCCGCCTGGCTGACCGCCCAACGACCC
CCGCCCATTGACGTCAATAATGACGTATGTTCCCATAGTAACGCCAATAGGGACTTTCCATTGACGTCAA
TGGGTGGAGTATTTACGGTAAACTGCCCACTTGGCAGTACATCAAGTGTATCATATGCCAAGTACGCCCC
CTATTGACGTCAATGACGGTAAATGGCCCGCCTGGCATTATGCCCAGTACATGACCTTATGGGACTTTCC
TACTTGGCAGTACATCTACGTATTAGTCATCGCTATTACCATGGTGATGCGGTTTTGGCAGTACATCAAT
GGGCGTGGATAGCGGTTTGACTCACGGGGATTTCCAAGTCTCCACCCCATTGACGTCAATGGGAGTTTGT
TTTGGCACCAAAATCAACGGGACTTTCCAAAATGTCGTAACAACTCCGCCCCATTGACGCAAATGGGCGG
TAGGCGTGTACGGTGGGAGGTCTATATAAGCAGAGCTCGTTTAGTGAACCGTCAGATCGCCTGGAGACGC
CATCCACGCTGTTTTGACCTCCATAGAAGACACCGGGACCGATCCAGCCTCCGCGGCCGGGAACGGTGCA
TTGGAACGCGGATTCCCCGTGCCAAGAGTGACGTAAGTACCGCCTATAGAGTCTATAGGCCCACCCCCTT
GGCTTCGTTAGAACGCGGCTACAATTAATACATAACCTTATGTATCATACACATACGATTTAGGTGACAC
TATAGAATAACATCCACTTTGCCTTTCTCTCCACAGGTGTCCACTCCCAGGTCCAACTGCACCTCGGTTC
TATCGATTGAATTCGTACCGGTGCCACCATGGTGAGCAAGGGCGAGGAGCTGTTCACCGGGGTGGTGCCC
ATCCTGGTCGAGCTGGACGGCGACGTAAACGGCCACAAGTTCAGCGTGCGCGGCGAGGGCGAGGGCGATG
CCACCAACGGCAAGCTGACCCTGAAGTTCATCTGCACCACCGGCAAGCTGCCCGTGCCCTGGCCCACCCT
CGTGACCACCCTGACCTACGGCGTGCAGTGCTTCAGCCGCTACCCCGACCACATGAAGCAGCACGACTTC
TTCAAGTCCGCCATGCCCGAAGGCTACGTCCAGGAGCGCACCATCTCCTTCAAGGACGACGGCACCTACA
AGACCCGCGCCGAGGTGAAGTTCGAGGGCGACACCCTGGTGAACCGCATCGAGCTGAAGGGCATCGACTT
CAAGGAGGACGGCAACATCCTGGGGCACAAGCTGGAGTACAACTTCAACAGCCACAACGTCTATATCACG
GCCGACAAGCAGAAGAACGGCATCAAGGCGAACTTCAAGATCCGCCACAACGTCGAGGACGGCAGCGTGC
AGCTCGCCGACCACTACCAGCAGAACACCCCCATCGGCGACGGCCCCGTGCTGCTGCCCGACAACCACTA
CCTGAGCACCCAGTCCAAGCTGAGCAAAGACCCCAACGAGAAGCGCGATCACATGGTCCTGCTGGAGTTC
GTGACCGCCGCCGGGATCACTCTCGGCATGGACGAGCTGTACACGGCGATGTATAATATGATGGAAACCG
AATTAAAACCCCCTGGTCCCCAACAGACAAGTGGTGGGGGGGGTGGGAATTCTACTGCCGCCGCCGCGGG
CGGGAATCAAAAGAATTCTCCTGATCGGGTGAAACGCCCAATGAACGCATTTATGGTATGGTCTCGAGGC
CAACGCCGGAAAATGGCTCAAGAAAATCCTAAAATGCATAATAGCGAAATATCTAAACGTTTGGGAGCAG
AATGGAAGCTCCTCTCCGAAACCGAAAAGCGTCCATTTATTGATGAAGCAAAACGATTACGGGCCTTGCA
TATGAAAGAACATCCTGACTACAAGTATAGGCCACGCCGCAAGACAAAGACCTTAATGAAGAAAGACAAA
TATACACTCCCTGGCGGACTTCTTGCTCCGGGCGGTAACTCAATGGCCTCTGGCGTTGGAGTTGGAGCTG
GTTTAGGGGCCGGTGTCAATCAACGGATGGATTCTTATGCTCATATGAATGGGTGGTCCAATGGGAGTTA
TTCTATGATGCAAGATCAACTCGGATATCCTCAACATCCTGGTCTGAACGCTCATGGGGCCGCCCAAATG
CAACCAATGCATAGGTATGATGTCTCCGCGCTTCAATATAATAGTATGACTAGTTCCCAAACGTATATGA
ATGGTTCCCCTACATATTCAATGAGTTATTCCCAACAAGGTACGCCCGGGATGGCGCTCGGTAGCATGGG
GTCAGTTGTGAAATCAGAAGCTTCAAGCTCCCCGCCAGTAGTGACATCCTCATCTCATAGTAGAGCCCCG
TGTCAAGCAGGAGATCTGAGAGATATGATTTCAATGTACCTGCCTGGAGCGGAAGTTCCCGAGCCGGCTG
CACCATCCAGGCTGCATATGAGTCAACATTATCAATCCGGACCTGTCCCTGGGACTGCAATCAATGGTAC
CTTGCCGTTGTCCCATATGTAAAGTCGACCTGCAGAAGCTTGGCCGCCATGGCCCAACTTGTTTATTGCA
GCTTATAATGGTTACAAATAAAGCAATAGCATCACAAATTTCACAAATAAAGCATTTTTTTCACTGCATT
CTAGTTGTGGTTTGTCCAAACTCATCAATGTATCTTATCATGTCTGGATCGGGAATTAATTCGGCGCAGC
ACCATGGCCTGAAATAACCTCTGAAAGAGGAACTTGGTTAGGTACCTTCTGAGGCGGAAAGAACCAGCTG
TGGAATGTGTGTCAGTTAGGGTGTGGAAAGTCCCCAGGCTCCCCAGCAGGCAGAAGTATGCAAAGCATGC
ATCTCAATTAGTCAGCAACCAGGTGTGGAAAGTCCCCAGGCTCCCCAGCAGGCAGAAGTATGCAAAGCAT
GCATCTCAATTAGTCAGCAACCATAGTCCCGCCCCTAACTCCGCCCATCCCGCCCCTAACTCCGCCCAGT
TCCGCCCATTCTCCGCCCCATGGCTGACTAATTTTTTTTATTTATGCAGAGGCCGAGGCCGCCTCGGCCT
CTGAGCTATTCCAGAAGTAGTGAGGAGGCTTTTTTGGAGGCCTAGGCTTTTGCAAAAAGCTGTTAACAGC
TTGGCACTGGCCGTCGTTTTACAACGTCGTGACTGGGAAAACCCTGGCGTTACCCAACTTAATCGCCTTG
CAGCACATCCCCCTTTCGCCAGCTGGCGTAATAGCGAAGAGGCCCGCACCGATCGCCCTTCCCAACAGTT
GCGCAGCCTGAATGGCGAATGGCGCCTGATGCGGTATTTTCTCCTTACGCATCTGTGCGGTATTTCACAC
CGCATA
[142 nt withheld, positions 3437-3578]
C
[141 nt withheld, positions 3580-3720]
CCTTTGACGTTGGAGTCCACGTTCTTT
[37 nt withheld, positions 3748-3784]
ACCCTATCTCGGGCTATTCTTTTGATTTATAAGGGATTTTGCCGATTTCGGCCTATTGGTTAAAAAATGA
GCTGATTTAACAAAAATTTAACGCGAATTTTAACAAAATATTAACGTTTACAATTTTATGGTGCACTCTC
AGTACAATCTGCTCTGATGCCGCATAGTTAAGCCAGCCCCGACACCCGCCAACACCCGCTGACGCGCCCT
GACGGGCTTGTCTGCTCCCGGCATCCGCTTACAGACAAGCTGTGACCGTCTCCGGGAGCTGCATGTGTCA
GAGGTTTTCACCGTCATCACCGAAACGCGCGAGACGAAAGGGCCTCGTGATACGCCTATTTTTATAGGTT
AATGTCATGATAATAATGGTTTCTTAGACGTCAGGTGGCACTTTTCGGGGAAATGTGCGCGGAACCCCTA
TTTGTTTATTTTTCTAAATACATTCAAATATGTATCCGCTCATGAGACAATAACCCTGATAAATGCTTCA
ATAATATTGAAAAAGGAAGAGTATGAGTATTCAACATTTCCGTGTCGCCCTTATTCCCTTTTTTGCGGCA
TTTTGCCTTCCTGTTTTTGCTCACCCAGAAACGCTGGTGAAAGTAAAAGATGCTGAAGATCAGTTGGGTG
CACGAGTGGGTTACATCGAACTGGATCTCAACAGCGGTAAGATCCTTGAGAGTTTTCGCCCCGAAGAACG
TTTTCCAATGATGAGCACTTTTAAAGTTCTGCTATGTGGCGCGGTATTATCCCGTATTGACGCCGGGCAA
GAGCAACTCGGTCGCCGCATACACTATTCTCAGAATGACTTGGTTGAGTACTCACCAGTCACAGAAAAGC
ATCTTACGGATGGCATGACAGTAAGAGAATTATGCAGTGCTGCCATAACCATGAGTGATAACACTGCGGC
CAACTTACTTCTGACAACGATCGGAGGACCGAAGGAGCTAACCGCTTTTTTGCACAACATGGGGGATCAT
GTAACTCGCCTTGATCGTTGGGAACCGGAGCTGAATGAAGCCATACCAAACGACGAGCGTGACACCACGA
TGCCTGTAGCAATGGCAACAACGTTGCGCAAACTATTAACTGGCGAACTACTTACTCTAGCTTCCCGGCA
ACAATTAATAGACTGGATGGAGGCGGATAAAGTTGCAGGACCACTTCTGCGCTCGGCCCTTCCGGCTGGC
TGGTTTATTGCTGATAAATCTGGAGCCGGTGAGCGTGGGTCTCGCGGTATCATTGCAGCACTGGGGCCAG
ATGGTAAGCCCTCCCGTATCGTAGTTATCTACACGACGGGGAGTCAGGCAACTATGGATGAACGAAATAG
ACAGATCGCTGAGATAGGTGCCTCACTGATTAAGCATTGGTAACTGTCAGACCAAGTTTACTCATATATA
CTTTAGATTGATTTAAAACTTCATTTTTAATTTAAAAGGATCTAGGTGAAGATCCTTTTTGATAATCTCA
TGACCAAAATCCCTTAACGTGAGTTTTCGTTCCACTGAGCGTCAGACCCCGTAGAAAAGATCAAAGGATC
TTCTTGAGATCCTTTTTTTCTGCGCGTAATCTGCTGCTTGCAAACAAAAAAACCACCGCTACCAGCGGTG
GTTTGTTTGCCGGATCAAGAGCTACCAACTCTTTTTCCGAAGGTAACTGGCTTCAGCAGAGCGCAGATAC
CAAATACTGTTCTTCTAGTGTAGCCGTAGTTAGGCCACCACTTCAAGAACTCTGTAGCACCGCCTACATA
CCTCGCTCTGCTAATCCTGTTACCAGTGGCTGCTGCCAGTGGCGATAAGTCGTGTCTTACCGGGTTGGAC
TCAAGACGATAGTTACCGGATAAGGCGCAGCGGTCGGGCTGAACGGGGGGTTCGTGCACACAGCCCAGCT
TGGAGCGAACGACCTACACCGAACTGAGATACCTACAGCGTGAGCTATGAGAAAGCGCCACGCTTCCCGA
AGGGAGAAAGGCGGACAGGTATCCGGTAAGCGGCAGGGTCGGAACAGGAGAGCGCACGAGGGAGCTTCCA
GGGGGAAACGCCTGGTATCTTTATAGTCCTGTCGGGTTTCGCCACCTCTGACTTGAGCGTCGATTTTTGT
GATGCTCGTCAGGGGGGCGGAGCCTATGGAAAAACGCCAGCAACGCGGCCTTTTTACGGTTCCTGGCCTT
TTGCTGGCCTTTTGCTCACATGTTCTTTCCTGCGTTATCCCCTGATTCTGTGGATAACCGTATTACCGCC
TTTGAGTGAGCTGATACCGCTCGCCGCAGCCGAACGACCGAGCGCAGCGAGTCAGTGAGCGAGGAAGCGG
AAGAGCGCCCAATACGCAAACCGCCTCTCCCCGCGCGTTGGCCGATTCATTAATGCAGCTGGCACGACAG
GTTTCCCGACTGGAAAGCGGGCAGTGAGCGCAACGCAATTAATGTGAGTTAGCTCACTCATTAGGCACCC
CAGGCTTTACACTTTATGCTTCCGGCTCGTATGTTGTGTGGAATTGTGAGCGGATAACAATTTCACACAG
GAAACAGCTATGACATGATTACGAATTAA
